>Addgene plasmid #60400 | pRS424-TUB2 - human TUBB1 Cterminal tail | addgene partial sequence | sequence record 98652 | M13-Rev 5'-CAGGAAACAGCTATGACC-3'
GCTGGAGCTCTAGTACGGATTAGAAGCCGCCGAGCGGGTGACAGCCCTCCGAAGGAAGACTCTCCTCCGT
GCGTCCTCGTCTTCACCGGTCGCGTTCCTGAAACGCAGATGTGCCTCGCGCCGCACTGCTCCGAACAATA
AAGATTCTACAATACTAGCTTTTATGGTTATGAAGAGGAAAAATTGGCAGTAACCTGGCCCCACAAACCT
TCAAATGAACGAATCAAATTAACAACCATAGGATGATAATGCGATTAGTTTTTTAGCCTTATTTCTGGGG
TAATTAATCAGCGAAGCGATGATTTTTGATCTATTAACAGATATATAAATGCAAAAACTGCATAACCACT
TTAACTAATACTTTCAACATTTTCGGTTTGTATTACTTCTTATTCAAATGTAATAAAAGTATCAACAAAA
AATTGTTAATATACCTCTATACTTTAACGTCAAGGAGAAAAAACCCCGGATTCTAGAACTAGTGGATCCC
CGGGCATATGAGAGAAATCATTCATATCTCGACAGGTCAGTGTGGTAACCAAATTGGTGCTGCATTCTGG
GAAACTATCTGTGGTGAGCACGGTTTGGATTTCAATGGGACATATCACGGCCATGACGATATCCAGAAGG
AGAGACTGAACGTGTACTTCAACGAGGCATCTTCTGGGAAGTGGGTTCCAAGATCTATTAACGTCGATCT
AGAACCTGGGACGATTGACGCAGTACGCAATTCTGCCATCGGGAATTTGTTTAGACCTGACAATTATATC
TTTGGGCAAAGTTCTGCGGGCAACGTGT
