>Addgene plasmid #60400 | pRS424-TUB2 - human TUBB1 Cterminal tail | addgene partial sequence | sequence record 98662 | M13-F20 5'-TGTAAAACGACGGCCAGT-3'
TTGGGTACCGGCCGCAAATTAAAGCCTTCGAGCGTCCCAAAACCTTCTCAAGCAAGGTTTTCAGTATAAT
GTTACATGCGTACACGCGTCTGTACAGAAAAAAAAGAAAAATTTGAAATATAAATAACGTTCTTAATACT
AACATAACTATAAAAAAATAAATAGGGACCTAGACTTCAGGTTGTCTAACTCCTTCCTTTTCGGTTAGAG
CGGATGTGGGGGGAGGGCGTGAATGTAAGCGTGACATAACTAATTACATGACTCGAGGTCGACGGTATCG
ATAAGCTTGATATCGACGTCCTTAATGACCTTTATCTTCTGGTTCCATTTCAGCTTCTTCAGTAACTTCT
TCATCTTCTTCCAAAACAGCTTTAGCATCTTGGTATTGTTGGTATTCGCTAACCAGATCATTCATATTAG
ATTCAGCCTCAGAGAATTCCAATTCGTCCATACCTTCACTAGTATACCAGTGCAAGAAAGCTTTTCTTTT
GAACATAGCGGAAAATTGGTCACCAACTCTCTTGAATAGCTCTTGAATAGATGTGGAGTTAGCAATGAAA
GTAGCAGCCATGTCCAAACCTTGAGGAGCGACAGAACACACAGCAGTTTGCACATTGTTGGGGATCCATT
CCACGAAATAGTCTGAGTTTTTAGATTGCACTTTATGCATTTCATCTTCCACCTCCTTAACGGAAACTTT
ACCTCTAAAGAAGGCTGCACGGTAAGGTATCTACCGTTTCTTGGATCGGCAGCAGCCATCATGTTCTTGG
CATC
