[The description below was written by a language model from this plasmid's Addgene catalogue record.]
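Description:
pRS424-TUB2 - human TUBB1 Cterminal tail is a yeast expression plasmid built on the pRS424 backbone, a member of the pRS series of E. coli–yeast shuttle vectors. In budding yeast it is maintained by selection for tryptophan prototrophy through its TRP marker; pRS424 is generally known as a 2μ-based episomal vector, which supports multicopy maintenance in yeast, although no feature table is provided here to confirm individual backbone elements. In bacteria the plasmid is propagated at high copy number under ampicillin selection.

The payload is an approximately 1.5 kb chimeric beta-tubulin open reading frame placed under a GAL promoter, allowing galactose-inducible expression in S. cerevisiae. The body of the protein is yeast beta-tubulin TUB2 (YFL037W), but the region from amino acid 429 to the end has been replaced with the corresponding C-terminal tail of human TUBB1, the class VI beta-tubulin (referred to as beta6 in the record). The insert was introduced by restriction cloning between NdeI and AatII sites, both of which remain intact. No epitope or purification tag is recorded for this construct.

Because the C-terminal tails are the most divergent portion of tubulin isotypes and project from the microtubule surface, grafting a human tail onto a yeast tubulin core yields a defined, isotype-specific tail in a recombinant system. The associated study concerns how tubulin isotypes and post-translational modifications regulate microtubule motors, so the construct is suited to producing engineered tubulin for examining how this particular tail influences motor behaviour. The record does not say which alpha-tubulin partner is co-expressed with it.
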