Addgene plasmid #60400: pRS424-TUB2 - human TUBB1 Cterminal tail
Purpose: Expression of chimeric yeast beta tubulin (TUB2) - human beta6 tubulin Cterminal tail (TUBB1) using a GAL promoter
Depositing lab: Ron Vale. Depositing organization: University of California, San Francisco (UCSF). Publication: Regulation of microtubule motors by tubulin isotypes and post-translational modifications. Sirajuddin M, Rice LM, Vale RD. Nat Cell Biol. 2014 Apr;16(4):335-44. doi: 10.1038/ncb2920. Epub 2014 Mar 16. PubMed 24633327.
Backbone
  Vector backbone: pRS424
  Vector type: Yeast Expression
  Selectable markers: TRP marker for yeast
Growth in bacteria
  Bacterial resistance: Ampicillin, 100 μg/mL
  Growth temperature: 37°C
  Growth strain: Top10
  Copy number: High Copy
Gene/Insert
  Gene/Insert name: TUB2 (alt name: Yeast beta Tubulin - TUBB1 C-terminal tail)
  Species: S. cerevisiae (budding yeast), Synthetic
  Insert size (bp): 1500
  Mutation: TUB2 amino acids 429 - end, replaced with human TUBB1 sequence
  GenBank ID: YFL037W
  Promoter: GAL
  Cloning method: Restriction Enzyme; 5′ cloning site NdeI (not destroyed); 3′ cloning site AatII (not destroyed)
  Sequencing primers: 5′ aacgtcaaggagaaaaaacc; 3′ gggagggcgtgaatgtaagc
Terms and licenses: Academic/Nonprofit Terms; Industry Terms: Not Available to Industry
Depositor comments: C-terminal tail is from TUBB1 (tubulin, beta 1 class VI) according to HUGO nomenclature: http://www.genenames.org/genefamilies/TUB
How to cite: pRS424-TUB2 - human TUBB1 Cterminal tail was a gift from Ron Vale (Addgene plasmid # 60400 ; http://n2t.net/addgene:60400 ; RRID:Addgene_60400)
